Addgene plasmid #219156: SFFV-MYB-Brd 199
Purpose: Transcription factor MYB with a specific barcode assigned.
Depositing lab: Filipe Pereira. Depositing organization: Center for Neuroscience and Cell Biology, University of Coimbra. Publication: A combinatorial transcription factor screening platform for immune cell reprogramming. Kurochkin I, Altman AR, Caiado I, Pertiga-Cabral D, Halitzki E, Minaeva M, Zimmermannova O, Henriques-Oliveira L, Klein D, Nair M, Oliveira D, Cajal LR, Knittel R, Feick C, Ringner M, Martin M, Cirovic B, Pires CF, Rosa FF, Sitnicka E, Theis FJ, Pereira CF. Cell Syst. 2026 Jan 21;17(1):101457. doi: 10.1016/j.cels.2025.101457. Epub 2026 Jan 14. PubMed 41539305.
Backbone
  Vector backbone: SFFV-MCS
  Backbone size w/o insert (bp): 6611
  Vector type: Lentiviral
Growth in bacteria
  Bacterial resistance: Ampicillin, 100 μg/mL
  Growth temperature: 37°C
  Growth strain: NEB Stable
  Copy number: High Copy
Gene/Insert
  Gene/Insert name: MYB
  Species: H. sapiens (human)
  Insert size (bp): 1818
  Mutation: Codon optimized
  Entrez Gene: MYB (a.k.a. Cmyb, c-myb, c-myb_CDS, efg)
  Promoter: The spleen focus-forming virus (SFFV) promoter
  Cloning method: Other
Terms and licenses: Academic/Nonprofit Terms; Industry Terms: Not Available to Industry
Depositor comments: Barcode sequence cloned into XbaI restriction site. Design of plasmid is as follows: SFFV-[TF sequence]-WPRE-[Barcode sequence].
How to cite: SFFV-MYB-Brd 199 was a gift from Filipe Pereira (Addgene plasmid # 219156 ; http://n2t.net/addgene:219156 ; RRID:Addgene_219156)
