[The description below was written by a language model from this plasmid's Addgene catalogue record and pLannotate feature annotations shown in this document.]
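Description:
SFFV-MYB-Brd 199 is a third-generation-style, self-inactivating HIV-1 lentiviral transfer plasmid built on the SFFV-MCS backbone. It carries a codon-optimized human MYB open reading frame paired with a construct-specific DNA barcode. In bacteria it is maintained through a high-copy ColE1/pUC-type origin and selected with ampicillin via the β-lactamase gene. The backbone also retains an f1 origin, an SV40 origin and poly(A) signal, and remnants of a pBluescript-type cloning region (lac promoter/operator, lacZα fragment, T3 and T7 promoters).

The viral portion begins with an RSV promoter fused to a truncated 5' LTR, which drives production of the genomic RNA in packaging cells without Tat. This is followed by the Ψ packaging signal with a partial gag sequence, the Rev response element for nuclear export of unspliced RNA, and the cPPT/CTS, which aids nuclear import of the reverse-transcribed genome. Internally, the spleen focus-forming virus LTR promoter, which is known for strong expression in haematopoietic cells, drives MYB, a sequence-specific transcriptional activator involved in proliferation and differentiation of haematopoietic progenitors. The coding sequence is flanked by cloning-site remnants and followed by a WPRE that enhances transcript stability and expression. According to the depositor, the barcode was inserted at an XbaI site downstream of the WPRE. It is not annotated in the feature table, but this placement would put it ahead of the ΔU3 3' LTR and therefore within the expressed transcript. No mammalian selection marker or fluorescent reporter is annotated.

The plasmid belongs to a barcoded transcription factor library for combinatorial screening in immune cell reprogramming, where the barcode identifies which factor was delivered to each transduced cell.
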