Features (pLannotate 1.2.2; 28 found; start..end, strand, type, name):
      8..234     +  promoter       RSV promoter: Rous sarcoma virus enhancer/promoter
    235..415     +  LTR            5' LTR (truncated): truncated 5' long terminal repeat (LTR) from HIV-1
    462..587     +  misc_feature   HIV-1 Ψ: packaging signal of human immunodeficiency virus type 1
    571..934     +  CDS            HIV-1 gag (fragment): gag protein from human immunodeficiency virus 1; gag
   1080..1313    +  misc_feature   RRE: The Rev response element (RRE) of HIV-1 allows for Rev-dependent mRNA export from the nucleus to the cytoplasm.
   1690..1790    +  CDS            Rev (fragment): human immunodeficiency virus 1 (HIV-1) Rev protein; rev; enhances nuclear export of unspliced and incompletely spliced viral mRNAs
   1809..1926    +  misc_feature   cPPT/CTS: central polypurine tract and central termination sequence of HIV-1
   1960..2361    +  promoter       SFFV promoter: spleen focus-forming virus long terminal repeat (LTR) promoter
   2371..2394    +  misc_feature   MCS (fragment): pBluescript multiple cloning site
   2401..4215    +  CDS            MYB (fragment): MYB_HUMAN - Experimental evidence at protein level: Swiss-Prot protein existence level 1. Transcriptional activator; DNA-binding protein that specifically recognize the sequence 5'-YAAC[GT]G-3'. Plays an important role in the control of proliferation and differentiation of hematopoietic progenitor cells. From Homo sapiens (Human).
   4222..4247    +  misc_feature   MCS (fragment): pBluescript multiple cloning site
   4247..4306    +  CDS            S (fragment): HBSAG_WHV6 - Experimental evidence at transcript level: Swiss-Prot protein existence level 2. The middle envelope protein plays an important role in the budding of the virion. It is involved in the induction of budding in a nucleocapsid independent way. In this process the majority of envelope proteins bud to form subviral lipoprotein particles of 22 nm of diameter that do not contain a nucleocapsid (By similarity). From Woodchuck hepatitis B virus (isolate w64/pWS23) (WHV).
   4438..4841    +  misc_feature   WPRE: woodchuck hepatitis virus posttranscriptional regulatory element
   4899..4958    +  CDS            nef (fragment): NEF_HV1Z2 - Experimental evidence at protein level: Swiss-Prot protein existence level 1. Extracellular Nef protein targets CD4(+) T-lymphocytes for apoptosis by interacting with CXCR4 surface receptors. From Human immunodeficiency virus type 1 group M subtype D (isolate Z2/CDC-Z34) (HIV-1).
   4960..5193    +  LTR            3' LTR (ΔU3): self-inactivating 3' long terminal repeat (LTR) from HIV-1
   5265..5386    +  polyA_signal   SV40 poly(A) signal: SV40 polyadenylation signal
   5426..5561    +  rep_origin     SV40 ori: SV40 origin of replication
   5582..5600    -  promoter       T7 promoter: promoter for bacteriophage T7 RNA polymerase
   5608..5763    +  CDS            lacZα (fragment): LacZα fragment of β-galactosidase; lacZ fragment
   5768..6196    +  rep_origin     f1 ori (sequence partly withheld): f1 bacteriophage origin of replication; arrow indicates direction of (+) strand synthesis
   6249..6353    +  promoter       AmpR promoter: bla
   6354..7214    +  CDS            AmpR: β-lactamase; bla; confers resistance to ampicillin, carbenicillin, and related antibiotics
   7385..7973    +  rep_origin     ori: high-copy-number ColE1/pMB1/pBR322/pUC origin of replication
   8156..8248    +  CDS            lacI (fragment): lac repressor; lacI; The lac repressor binds to the lac operator to inhibit transcription in E. coli. This inhibition can be relieved by adding lactose or isopropyl-β-D-thiogalactopyranoside (IPTG).
   8261..8282    +  protein_bind   CAP binding site: CAP binding activates transcription in the presence of cAMP. E. coli catabolite activator protein
   8297..8327    +  promoter       lac promoter: promoter for the E. coli lac operon
   8335..8351    +  protein_bind   lac operator: The lac repressor binds to the lac operator to inhibit transcription in E. coli. This inhibition can be relieved by adding lactose or isopropyl-β-D-thiogalactopyranoside (IPTG). lac repressor encoded by lacI
   8396..8414    +  promoter       T3 promoter: promoter for bacteriophage T3 RNA polymerase
>Addgene plasmid #219156 | SFFV-MYB-Brd 199 | addgene full sequence | sequence record 450419 | Addgene NGS Result
AGCTTAATGTAGTCTTATGCAATACTCTTGTAGTCTTGCAACATGGTAACGATGAGTTAGCAACATGCCT
TACAAGGAGAGAAAAAGCACCGTGCATGCCGATTGGTGGAAGTAAGGTGGTACGATCGTGCCTTATTAGG
AAGGCAACAGACGGGTCTGACATGGATTGGACGAACCACTGAATTGCCGCATTGCAGAGATATTGTATTT
AAGTGCCTAGCTCGATACATAAACGGGTCTCTCTGGTTAGACCAGATCTGAGCCTGGGAGCTCTCTGGCT
AACTAGGGAACCCACTGCTTAAGCCTCAATAAAGCTTGCCTTGAGTGCTTCAAGTAGTGTGTGCCCGTCT
GTTGTGTGACTCTGGTAACTAGAGATCCCTCAGACCCTTTTAGTCAGTGTGGAAAATCTCTAGCAGTGGC
GCCCGAACAGGGACTTGAAAGCGAAAGGGAAACCAGAGGAGCTCTCTCGACGCAGGACTCGGCTTGCTGA
AGCGCGCACGGCAAGAGGCGAGGGGCGGCGACTGGTGAGTACGCCAAAAATTTTGACTAGCGGAGGCTAG
AAGGAGAGAGATGGGTGCGAGAGCGTCAGTATTAAGCGGGGGAGAATTAGATCGCGATGGGAAAAAATTC
GGTTAAGGCCAGGGGGAAAGAAAAAATATAAATTAAAACATATAGTATGGGCAAGCAGGGAGCTAGAACG
ATTCGCAGTTAATCCTGGCCTGTTAGAAACATCAGAAGGCTGTAGACAAATACTGGGACAGCTACAACCA
TCCCTTCAGACAGGATCAGAAGAACTTAGATCATTATATAATACAGTAGCAACCCTCTATTGTGTGCATC
AAAGGATAGAGATAAAAGACACCAAGGAAGCTTTAGACAAGATAGAGGAAGAGCAAAACAAAAGTAAGAC
CACCGCACAGCAAGCGGCCGCTGATCTTCAGACCTGGAGGAGGAGATATGAGGGACAATTGGAGAAGTGA
ATTATATAAATATAAAGTAGTAAAAATTGAACCATTAGGAGTAGCACCCACCAAGGCAAAGAGAAGAGTG
GTGCAGAGAGAAAAAAGAGCAGTGGGAATAGGAGCTTTGTTCCTTGGGTTCTTGGGAGCAGCAGGAAGCA
CTATGGGCGCAGCGTCAATGACGCTGACGGTACAGGCCAGACAATTATTGTCTGGTATAGTGCAGCAGCA
GAACAATTTGCTGAGGGCTATTGAGGCGCAACAGCATCTGTTGCAACTCACAGTCTGGGGCATCAAGCAG
CTCCAGGCAAGAATCCTGGCTGTGGAAAGATACCTAAAGGATCAACAGCTCCTGGGGATTTGGGGTTGCT
CTGGAAAACTCATTTGCACCACTGCTGTGCCTTGGAATGCTAGTTGGAGTAATAAATCTCTGGAACAGAT
TTGGAATCACACGACCTGGATGGAGTGGGACAGAGAAATTAACAATTACACAAGCTTAATACACTCCTTA
ATTGAAGAATCGCAAAACCAGCAAGAAAAGAATGAACAAGAATTATTGGAATTAGATAAATGGGCAAGTT
TGTGGAATTGGTTTAACATAACAAATTGGCTGTGGTATATAAAATTATTCATAATGATAGTAGGAGGCTT
GGTAGGTTTAAGAATAGTTTTTGCTGTACTTTCTATAGTGAATAGAGTTAGGCAGGGATATTCACCATTA
TCGTTTCAGACCCACCTCCCAACCCCGAGGGGACCCGACAGGCCCGAAGGAATAGAAGAAGAAGGTGGAG
AGAGAGACAGAGACAGATCCATTCGATTAGTGAACGGATCTCGACGGTATCGGTTAACTTTTAAAAGAAA
AGGGGGGATTGGGGGGTACAGTGCAGGGGAAAGAATAGTAGACATAATAGCAACAGACATACAAACTAAA
GAATTACAAAAACAAATTACAAAAATTCAAAATTTTATCGATCACGAGACTAGCCTCGAGCTGGCTGCAG
TAACGCCATTTTGCAAGGCATGGAAAAATACCAAACCAAGAATAGAGAAGTTCAGATCAAGGGCGGGTAC
ATGAAAATAGCTAACGTTGGGCCAAACAGGATATCTGCGGTGAGCAGTTTCGGCCCCGGCCCGGGGCCAA
GAACAGATGGTCACCGCAGTTTCGGCCCCGGCCCGAGGCCAAGAACAGATGGTCCCCAGATATGGCCCAA
CCCTCAGCAGTTTCTTAAGACCCATCAGATGTTTCCAGGCTCCCCCAAGGACCTGAAATGACCCTGCGCC
TTATTTGAATTAACCAATCAGCCTGCTTCTCGCTTCTGTTCGCGCGCTTCTGCTTCCCGAGCTCTATAAA
AGAGCTCACAACCCCTCACTCGGCGCGCCAGTCCTCCGACAGACTGAGTCGGCCGGTCGAATCAAGCTTA
TCGATACCGTCGACGCCACCATGGCCAGAAGGCCCAGACACAGCATCTACAGCAGCGACGAGGACGATGA
GGACTTCGAGATGTGCGACCACGACTACGATGGCCTGCTGCCTAAGAGCGGCAAGAGACACCTGGGCAAG
ACCCGGTGGACCAGAGAAGAGGACGAGAAGCTGAAGAAACTGGTGGAACAGAACGGCACCGACGACTGGA
AAGTGATCGCCAACTACCTGCCTAACCGGACCGATGTGCAGTGCCAGCACAGATGGCAGAAGGTGCTGAA
CCCCGAGCTGATCAAAGGCCCCTGGACAAAAGAAGAGGATCAGCGGGTCATCGAGCTGGTGCAGAAGTAC
GGACCTAAGCGTTGGAGCGTGATCGCTAAGCACCTGAAGGGCAGAATCGGCAAGCAGTGCAGAGAGCGGT
GGCACAACCACCTGAATCCTGAAGTGAAGAAAACCAGCTGGACTGAGGAAGAGGACCGGATCATCTATCA
GGCCCACAAGCGGCTGGGCAACAGATGGGCCGAAATTGCCAAACTGCTGCCCGGCAGAACCGACAACGCC
ATCAAGAACCACTGGAACAGCACCATGCGGCGGAAGGTGGAACAAGAGGGCTACCTGCAAGAGAGCAGCA
AGGCCTCTCAGCCTGCCGTGGCCACCAGCTTCCAGAAAAACTCTCACCTGATGGGCTTCGCCCAGGCTCC
TCCTACAGCTCAATTGCCAGCAACCGGCCAGCCTACCGTGAACAACGACTACAGCTACTACCACATCAGC
GAGGCCCAGAACGTGTCCAGCCACGTGCCATATCCTGTGGCTCTGCACGTGAACATCGTGAACGTGCCAC
AGCCAGCCGCCGCTGCTATTCAGACCCAGAATCACACCTGTAGCTACCCCGGCTGGCACTCCACCACAAT
CGCCGATCACACAAGACCCCACGGCGATAGTGCCCCTGTGTCTTGTCTGGGAGAGCACCACAGCACACCT
AGCCTGCCTGCTGATCCTGGCTCTCTGCCTGAGGAATCTGCCTCTCCTGCCAGATGCATGATCGTGCACC
AGGGCACCATCCTGGACAACGTGAAGAACCTGCTGGAATTCGCCGAGACACTCCAGTTCATCGACAGCTT
TCTGAACACCAGCAGCAACCACGAGAACAGCGACCTGGAAATGCCCAGCCTGACAAGCACACCTCTGATC
GGCCACAAGCTGACCGTGACCACACCTTTCCACAGGGACCAGACCGTGAAAACCCAGAAAGAAAACACCG
TGTTCAGGACCCCTGCCATCAAGCGGAGCATCCTGGAAAGCAGCCCCAGAACACCCACACCATTCAAGCA
CGCCCTGGCCGCTCAAGAGATTAAGTACGGCCCTCTGAAGATGCTGCCCCAGACACCTTCTCACCTGGTG
GAAGATCTCCAGGACGTGATCAAGCAAGAGTCCGACGAGTCTGGCATCGTGGCCGAGTTCCAAGAGAATG
GCCCTCCACTGCTGAAAAAGATTAAGCAAGAGGTGGAAAGCCCCACCGACAAGTCCGGCAACTTCTTCTG
TAGCCACCACTGGGAGGGCGACAGCCTGAATACCCAGCTGTTCACCCAGACTAGCCCCGTGGCCGACGCT
CCTAATATCCTGACATCCAGCGTGCTGATGGCCCCTGCCTCTGAGGACGAGGATAATGTGCTGAAGGCCT
TTACCGTGCCTAAGAACAGAAGCCTGGCCTCTCCACTCCAGCCTTGTAGCTCTACATGGGAGCCTGCCAG
CTGCGGCAAGATGGAAGAACAGATGACCAGCAGCTCTCAGGCCCGGAAATACGTGAACGCCTTCAGCGCC
AGGACACTGGTCATGTGATAAGGATCCCCCGGGCTGCAGGAATTCGAGCATCTTACCGCCATTTATTCCC
ATATTTGTTCTGTTTTTCTTGATTTGGGTATACATTTAAATGTTAATAAAACAAAATGGTGGGGCAATCA
TTTACATTTTTAGGGATATGTAATTACTAGTTCAGGTGTATTGCCACAAGACAAACATGTTAAGAAACTT
TCCCGTTATTTACGCTCTGTTCCTGTTAATCAACCTCTGGATTACAAAATTTGTGAAAGATTGACTGATA
TTCTTAACTATGTTGCTCCTTTTACGCTGTGTGGATATGCTGCTTTAATGCCTCTGTATCATGCTATTGC
TTCCCGTACGGCTTTCGTTTTCTCCTCCTTGTATAAATCCTGGTTGCTGTCTCTTTATGAGGAGTTGTGG
CCCGTTGTCCGTCAACGTGGCGTGGTGTGCTCTGTGTTTGCTGACGCAACCCCCACTGGCTGGGGCATTG
CCACCACCTGTCAACTCCTTTCTGGGACTTTCGCTTTCCCCCTCCCGATCGCCACGGCAGAACTCATCGC
CGCCTGCCTTGCCCGCTGCTGGACAGGGGCTAGGTTGCTGGGCACTGATAATTCCGTGGTGTTGTCGGGG
AAGCTGACGTCCTTTGCAATTCGATATCAAGCTGTACCTTCTAGATGTACAAGCTTACAAGCGCTTCTAG
ACCAATGACTTACAAGGCAGCTGTAGATCTTAGCCACTTTTTAAAAGAAAAGGGGGGACTGGAAGGGCTA
ATTCACTCCCAACGAAGACAAGATCTGCTTTTTGCTTGTACTGGGTCTCTCTGGTTAGACCAGATCTGAG
CCTGGGAGCTCTCTGGCTAACTAGGGAACCCACTGCTTAAGCCTCAATAAAGCTTGCCTTGAGTGCTTCA
AGTAGTGTGTGCCCGTCTGTTGTGTGACTCTGGTAACTAGAGATCCCTCAGACCCTTTTAGTCAGTGTGG
AAAATCTCTAGCAGTAGTAGTTCATGTCATCTTATTATTCAGTATTTATAACTTGCAAAGAAATGAATAT
CAGAGAGTGAGAGGAACTTGTTTATTGCAGCTTATAATGGTTACAAATAAAGCAATAGCATCACAAATTT
CACAAATAAAGCATTTTTTTCACTGCATTCTAGTTGTGGTTTGTCCAAACTCATCAATGTATCTTATCAT
GTCTGGCTCTAGCTATCCCGCCCCTAACTCCGCCCATCCCGCCCCTAACTCCGCCCAGTTCCGCCCATTC
TCCGCCCCATGGCTGACTAATTTTTTTTATTTATGCAGAGGCCGAGGCCGCCTCGGCCTCTGAGCTATTC
CAGAAGTAGTGAGGAGGCTTTTTTGGAGGCCTAGGGACGTACCCAATTCGCCCTATAGTGAGTCGTATTA
CGCGCGCTCACTGGCCGTCGTTTTACAACGTCGTGACTGGGAAAACCCTGGCGTTACCCAACTTAATCGC
CTTGCAGCACATCCCCCTTTCGCCAGCTGGCGTAATAGCGAAGAGGCCCGCACCGATCGCCCTTCCCAAC
AGTTGCGCAGCCTGAATGGCGAATGGG
[124 nt withheld, positions 5768-5891]
C
[91 nt withheld, positions 5893-5983]
A
[49 nt withheld, positions 5985-6033]
CCTTTGACGTTGGAGTCCACGTTCTTT
[37 nt withheld, positions 6061-6097]
ACCCTATCTCGGTCTATTCTTTTGATTTATAAGGGATTTTGCCGATTTCGGCCTATTGGTTAAAAAATGA
GCTGATTTAACAAAAATTTAACGCGAATTTTAACAAAATATTAACGCTTACAATTTAGGTGGCACTTTTC
GGGGAAATGTGCGCGGAACCCCTATTTGTTTATTTTTCTAAATACATTCAAATATGTATCCGCTCATGAG
ACAATAACCCTGATAAATGCTTCAATAATATTGAAAAAGGAAGAGTATGAGTATTCAACATTTCCGTGTC
GCCCTTATTCCCTTTTTTGCGGCATTTTGCCTTCCTGTTTTTGCTCACCCAGAAACGCTGGTGAAAGTAA
AAGATGCTGAAGATCAGTTGGGTGCACGAGTGGGTTACATCGAACTGGATCTCAACAGCGGTAAGATCCT
TGAGAGTTTTCGCCCCGAAGAACGTTTTCCAATGATGAGCACTTTTAAAGTTCTGCTATGTGGCGCGGTA
TTATCCCGTATTGACGCCGGGCAAGAGCAACTCGGTCGCCGCATACACTATTCTCAGAATGACTTGGTTG
AGTACTCACCAGTCACAGAAAAGCATCTTACGGATGGCATGACAGTAAGAGAATTATGCAGTGCTGCCAT
AACCATGAGTGATAACACTGCGGCCAACTTACTTCTGACAACGATCGGAGGACCGAAGGAGCTAACCGCT
TTTTTGCACAACATGGGGGATCATGTAACTCGCCTTGATCGTTGGGAACCGGAGCTGAATGAAGCCATAC
CAAACGACGAGCGTGACACCACGATGCCTGTAGCAATGGCAACAACGTTGCGCAAACTATTAACTGGCGA
ACTACTTACTCTAGCTTCCCGGCAACAATTAATAGACTGGATGGAGGCGGATAAAGTTGCAGGACCACTT
CTGCGCTCGGCCCTTCCGGCTGGCTGGTTTATTGCTGATAAATCTGGAGCCGGTGAGCGTGGGTCTCGCG
GTATCATTGCAGCACTGGGGCCAGATGGTAAGCCCTCCCGTATCGTAGTTATCTACACGACGGGGAGTCA
GGCAACTATGGATGAACGAAATAGACAGATCGCTGAGATAGGTGCCTCACTGATTAAGCATTGGTAACTG
TCAGACCAAGTTTACTCATATATACTTTAGATTGATTTAAAACTTCATTTTTAATTTAAAAGGATCTAGG
TGAAGATCCTTTTTGATAATCTCATGACCAAAATCCCTTAACGTGAGTTTTCGTTCCACTGAGCGTCAGA
CCCCGTAGAAAAGATCAAAGGATCTTCTTGAGATCCTTTTTTTCTGCGCGTAATCTGCTGCTTGCAAACA
AAAAAACCACCGCTACCAGCGGTGGTTTGTTTGCCGGATCAAGAGCTACCAACTCTTTTTCCGAAGGTAA
CTGGCTTCAGCAGAGCGCAGATACCAAATACTGTTCTTCTAGTGTAGCCGTAGTTAGGCCACCACTTCAA
GAACTCTGTAGCACCGCCTACATACCTCGCTCTGCTAATCCTGTTACCAGTGGCTGCTGCCAGTGGCGAT
AAGTCGTGTCTTACCGGGTTGGACTCAAGACGATAGTTACCGGATAAGGCGCAGCGGTCGGGCTGAACGG
GGGGTTCGTGCACACAGCCCAGCTTGGAGCGAACGACCTACACCGAACTGAGATACCTACAGCGTGAGCT
ATGAGAAAGCGCCACGCTTCCCGAAGGGAGAAAGGCGGACAGGTATCCGGTAAGCGGCAGGGTCGGAACA
GGAGAGCGCACGAGGGAGCTTCCAGGGGGAAACGCCTGGTATCTTTATAGTCCTGTCGGGTTTCGCCACC
TCTGACTTGAGCGTCGATTTTTGTGATGCTCGTCAGGGGGGCGGAGCCTATGGAAAAACGCCAGCAACGC
GGCCTTTTTACGGTTCCTGGCCTTTTGCTGGCCTTTTGCTCACATGTTCTTTCCTGCGTTATCCCCTGAT
TCTGTGGATAACCGTATTACCGCCTTTGAGTGAGCTGATACCGCTCGCCGCAGCCGAACGACCGAGCGCA
GCGAGTCAGTGAGCGAGGAAGCGGAAGAGCGCCCAATACGCAAACCGCCTCTCCCCGCGCGTTGGCCGAT
TCATTAATGCAGCTGGCACGACAGGTTTCCCGACTGGAAAGCGGGCAGTGAGCGCAACGCAATTAATGTG
AGTTAGCTCACTCATTAGGCACCCCAGGCTTTACACTTTATGCTTCCGGCTCGTATGTTGTGTGGAATTG
TGAGCGGATAACAATTTCACACAGGAAACAGCTATGACCATGATTACGCCAAGCGCGCAATTAACCCTCA
CTAAAGGGAACAAAAGCTGGAGCTGCA
