>Addgene plasmid #219156 | SFFV-MYB-Brd 199 | depositor partial sequence | sequence record 427948 | TF ORF
ATGGCCAGAAGGCCCAGACACAGCATCTACAGCAGCGACGAGGACGATGAGGACTTCGAGATGTGCGACC
ACGACTACGATGGCCTGCTGCCTAAGAGCGGCAAGAGACACCTGGGCAAGACCCGGTGGACCAGAGAAGA
GGACGAGAAGCTGAAGAAACTGGTGGAACAGAACGGCACCGACGACTGGAAAGTGATCGCCAACTACCTG
CCTAACCGGACCGATGTGCAGTGCCAGCACAGATGGCAGAAGGTGCTGAACCCCGAGCTGATCAAAGGCC
CCTGGACAAAAGAAGAGGATCAGCGGGTCATCGAGCTGGTGCAGAAGTACGGACCTAAGCGTTGGAGCGT
GATCGCTAAGCACCTGAAGGGCAGAATCGGCAAGCAGTGCAGAGAGCGGTGGCACAACCACCTGAATCCT
GAAGTGAAGAAAACCAGCTGGACTGAGGAAGAGGACCGGATCATCTATCAGGCCCACAAGCGGCTGGGCA
ACAGATGGGCCGAAATTGCCAAACTGCTGCCCGGCAGAACCGACAACGCCATCAAGAACCACTGGAACAG
CACCATGCGGCGGAAGGTGGAACAAGAGGGCTACCTGCAAGAGAGCAGCAAGGCCTCTCAGCCTGCCGTG
GCCACCAGCTTCCAGAAAAACTCTCACCTGATGGGCTTCGCCCAGGCTCCTCCTACAGCTCAATTGCCAG
CAACCGGCCAGCCTACCGTGAACAACGACTACAGCTACTACCACATCAGCGAGGCCCAGAACGTGTCCAG
CCACGTGCCATATCCTGTGGCTCTGCACGTGAACATCGTGAACGTGCCACAGCCAGCCGCCGCTGCTATT
CAGACCCAGAATCACACCTGTAGCTACCCCGGCTGGCACTCCACCACAATCGCCGATCACACAAGACCCC
ACGGCGATAGTGCCCCTGTGTCTTGTCTGGGAGAGCACCACAGCACACCTAGCCTGCCTGCTGATCCTGG
CTCTCTGCCTGAGGAATCTGCCTCTCCTGCCAGATGCATGATCGTGCACCAGGGCACCATCCTGGACAAC
GTGAAGAACCTGCTGGAATTCGCCGAGACACTCCAGTTCATCGACAGCTTTCTGAACACCAGCAGCAACC
ACGAGAACAGCGACCTGGAAATGCCCAGCCTGACAAGCACACCTCTGATCGGCCACAAGCTGACCGTGAC
CACACCTTTCCACAGGGACCAGACCGTGAAAACCCAGAAAGAAAACACCGTGTTCAGGACCCCTGCCATC
AAGCGGAGCATCCTGGAAAGCAGCCCCAGAACACCCACACCATTCAAGCACGCCCTGGCCGCTCAAGAGA
TTAAGTACGGCCCTCTGAAGATGCTGCCCCAGACACCTTCTCACCTGGTGGAAGATCTCCAGGACGTGAT
CAAGCAAGAGTCCGACGAGTCTGGCATCGTGGCCGAGTTCCAAGAGAATGGCCCTCCACTGCTGAAAAAG
ATTAAGCAAGAGGTGGAAAGCCCCACCGACAAGTCCGGCAACTTCTTCTGTAGCCACCACTGGGAGGGCG
ACAGCCTGAATACCCAGCTGTTCACCCAGACTAGCCCCGTGGCCGACGCTCCTAATATCCTGACATCCAG
CGTGCTGATGGCCCCTGCCTCTGAGGACGAGGATAATGTGCTGAAGGCCTTTACCGTGCCTAAGAACAGA
AGCCTGGCCTCTCCACTCCAGCCTTGTAGCTCTACATGGGAGCCTGCCAGCTGCGGCAAGATGGAAGAAC
AGATGACCAGCAGCTCTCAGGCCCGGAAATACGTGAACGCCTTCAGCGCCAGGACACTGGTCATGTGA
