>Addgene plasmid #219156 | SFFV-MYB-Brd 199 | depositor partial sequence | sequence record 427949 | Barcode sequence
TGTACAAGCTTACAAGCGCT
